Addgene plasmid #98582: HCB1
Purpose: Huntingtin Chromobody 1: "Happ1" intrabody recognizing amino acids 41–81 of huntingtin, fused to eYFP.
Depositing lab: Ray Truant. Depositing organization: McMaster University. Publication: Huntingtin is a scaffolding protein in the ATM oxidative DNA damage response complex. Maiuri T, Mocle AJ, Hung CL, Xia J, van Roon-Mom WM, Truant R. Hum Mol Genet. 2016 Dec 25. pii: ddw395. doi: 10.1093/hmg/ddw395. PubMed 28017939.
Backbone
  Vector backbone: peYFPN1
  Backbone manufacturer: Clontech
  Backbone size w/o insert (bp): 4700
  Total vector size (bp): 5074
  Modifications to backbone: Bears the peYFPC1 multiple cloning site
  Vector type: Mammalian Expression
  Selectable markers: Neomycin (select with G418)
Growth in bacteria
  Bacterial resistance: Kanamycin, 50 μg/mL
  Growth temperature: 37°C
  Growth strain: DH5alpha
  Copy number: High Copy
Gene/Insert
  Gene/Insert name: HCB1 (alt name: Happ1)
  Species: Synthetic
  Insert size (bp): 374
  Promoter: CMV
  Tag / fusion protein: YFP (C terminal on insert)
  Cloning method: Restriction Enzyme; 5′ cloning site BspEI (not destroyed); 3′ cloning site SalI (not destroyed)
  Sequencing primers: 5′ GTGTACGGTGGGAGGTC; 3′ GTAAAACCTCTACAAATGTG
Resource information
  A portion of this plasmid was derived from a plasmid made by: SOUTHWELL, A. L., KHOSHNAN, A., DUNN, D. E., BUGG, C. W., LO, D. C. & PATTERSON, P. H. 2008. Intrabodies binding the proline-rich domains of mutant huntingtin increase its turnover and reduce neurotoxicity. J Neurosci, 28, 9013-20.
Terms and licenses: Academic/Nonprofit Terms; Industry Terms: Not Available to Industry
How to cite: HCB1 was a gift from Ray Truant (Addgene plasmid # 98582 ; http://n2t.net/addgene:98582 ; RRID:Addgene_98582)
