[The description below was written by a language model from this plasmid's Addgene catalogue record and pLannotate feature annotations shown in this document.]
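Description:
HCB1 ("Huntingtin Chromobody 1") is a mammalian expression plasmid built on the Clontech peYFP-N1 backbone, modified to carry the multiple cloning site of peYFP-C1. It expresses a fluorescent intrabody against huntingtin. The insert of roughly 370 bp is a synthetic coding sequence for Happ1, an intrabody that recognises amino acids 41–81 of huntingtin. The automated annotation identifies it as a human lambda light-chain variable domain (matching IGLV1-47). It was cloned between BspEI and SalI sites, both retained. It sits upstream of and in frame with eYFP, so the fluorescent protein is fused to the C-terminus of the binder. Transcription is driven by the human CMV immediate-early enhancer and promoter and terminated by the SV40 polyadenylation signal. The short "large T antigen" fragment annotated just after EYFP lies in the 3′ region next to the SV40 poly(A) signal. The record does not explain it or describe it as a functional part of the fusion.

The plasmid replicates in E. coli from a high-copy ColE1/pUC-type origin and also carries an f1 origin. A single Tn5 aminoglycoside phosphotransferase gene (NeoR/KanR) provides both selections. A bacterial promoter drives it for kanamycin resistance in E. coli, and the SV40 early promoter, with the HSV TK poly(A) signal, drives it for G418 selection of transfected mammalian cells. The small ble and bGH poly(A) fragments are partial matches with no apparent function. The sequenced record is 5,034 nt, slightly shorter than the catalogued 5,074 bp.

Because the intrabody binds endogenous huntingtin and carries YFP, the construct serves as a "chromobody" for visualising huntingtin in living cells. The associated study concerned huntingtin's role as a scaffold in the ATM oxidative DNA damage response complex.
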