Features (pLannotate 1.2.2; 16 found; start..end, strand, type, name):
      1..304     +  enhancer       CMV enhancer: human cytomegalovirus immediate early enhancer
    305..508     +  promoter       CMV promoter: human cytomegalovirus (CMV) immediate early promoter
    529..855     +  CDS            IGLV1-47 (fragment): LV147_HUMAN - Experimental evidence at protein level: Swiss-Prot protein existence level 1. V region of the variable domain of immunoglobulin light chains that participates in the antigen recognition (PubMed:24600447). Immunoglobulins, also known as antibodies, are membrane-bound or secreted glycoproteins produced by B lymphocytes. In the recognition phase of humoral immunity, the membrane-bound immunoglobulins serve as receptors which, upon binding of a specific antigen, trigger the clonal expansion and differentiation of B lymphocytes into immunoglobulins- secreting plasma cells. Secreted im
    900..927     +  misc_feature   MCS (fragment): multiple cloning site
    928..1644    +  CDS            EYFP: EYFP is a basic (constitutively fluorescent) green/yellow fluorescent protein published in 1996, derived from Aequorea victoria. It is reported to be a very rapidly-maturing weak dimer with high acid sensitivity.
   1655..1739    +  CDS            large T antigen (fragment): large T antigen from SV40 (simian virus 40)
   1762..1883    +  polyA_signal   SV40 poly(A) signal: SV40 polyadenylation signal
   1917..2345    -  rep_origin     f1 ori (sequence partly withheld): f1 bacteriophage origin of replication; arrow indicates direction of (+) strand synthesis
   2372..2476    +  promoter       AmpR promoter: bla
   2478..2835    +  promoter       SV40 promoter: SV40 enhancer and early promoter
   2870..3664    +  CDS            NeoR/KanR: aminoglycoside phosphotransferase from Tn5; aph(3')-II (or nptII); confers resistance to neomycin, kanamycin, and G418 (Geneticin®)
   3685..3837    +  CDS            ble (fragment): BLE_KLEPN - Experimental evidence at protein level: Swiss-Prot protein existence level 1. Binding protein with a strong affinity to the bleomycin family of antibiotics. Binds to CL990; an antimitotic-antibiotic compound. From Klebsiella pneumoniae.
   3896..3943    +  polyA_signal   HSV TK poly(A) signal: herpes simplex virus thymidine kinase polyadenylation signal (Cole and Stacy, 1985)
   4034..4050    -  polyA_signal   bGH poly(A) signal (fragment): bovine growth hormone polyadenylation signal
   4272..4860    +  rep_origin     ori: high-copy-number ColE1/pMB1/pBR322/pUC origin of replication
   4975..5034    +  enhancer       CMV enhancer (fragment): human cytomegalovirus immediate early enhancer
>Addgene plasmid #98582 | HCB1 | addgene full sequence | sequence record 189308 | Addgene NGS Result
CGTTACATAACTTACGGTAAATGGCCCGCCTGGCTGACCGCCCAACGACCCCCGCCCATTGACGTCAATA
ATGACGTATGTTCCCATAGTAACGCCAATAGGGACTTTCCATTGACGTCAATGGGTGGAGTATTTACGGT
AAACTGCCCACTTGGCAGTACATCAAGTGTATCATATGCCAAGTACGCCCCCTATTGACGTCAATGACGG
TAAATGGCCCGCCTGGCATTATGCCCAGTACATGACCTTATGGGACTTTCCTACTTGGCAGTACATCTAC
GTATTAGTCATCGCTATTACCATGGTGATGCGGTTTTGGCAGTACATCAATGGGCGTGGATAGCGGTTTG
ACTCACGGGGATTTCCAAGTCTCCACCCCATTGACGTCAATGGGAGTTTGTTTTGGCACCAAAATCAACG
GGACTTTCCAAAATGTCGTAACAACTCCGCCCCATTGACGCAAATGGGCGGTAGGCGTGTACGGTGGGAG
GTCTATATAAGCAGAGCTGGTTTAGTGAACCGTCAGATCCGCTAGCGCTACCGGTCGCCACCATGGTGTC
CGGAATGCAGTCTGTGCTGACTCAGCCACCCTCAGCGTCTGGGACCCCCGGGCAGAGGGTCACCATCTCT
TGTTCTGGAAGCAGCTCCAACATCGGAAGTAATTATGTATACTGGTACCAGCAGCTCCCAGGAACGGCCC
CCAAACTCCTCATCTATAGGAATAATCAGCGGCCCTCAGGGGTCCCTGACCGATTCTCTGGCTCCAAGTC
TGGCACCTCAGCCTCCCTGGCCATCAGTGGGCTCCGGCCCGAGGATGAGGCTGATTATTACTGTGCAGCA
TGGGATGACAGCCTGTGTGTTGCTCTGGTATTCGGCGGAGGGACCAACGGTGGAGGTGGAGTCGACGGTA
CCGCGGGCCCGGGATCCATGGTGAGCAAGGGCGAGGAGCTGTTCACCGGGGTGGTGCCCATCCTGGTCGA
GCTGGACGGCGACGTAAACGGCCACAAGTTCAGCGTGTCCGGCGAGGGCGAGGGCGATGCCACCTACGGC
AAGCTGACCCTGAAGTTCATCTGCACCACCGGCAAGCTGCCCGTGCCCTGGCCCACCCTCGTGACCACCT
TCGGCTACGGCCTGCAGTGCTTCGCCCGCTACCCCGACCACATGAAGCAGCACGACTTCTTCAAGTCCGC
CATGCCCGAAGGCTACGTCCAGGAGCGCACCATCTTCTTCAAGGACGACGGCAACTACAAGACCCGCGCC
GAGGTGAAGTTCGAGGGCGACACCCTGGTGAACCGCATCGAGCTGAAGGGCATCGACTTCAAGGAGGACG
GCAACATCCTGGGGCACAAGCTGGAGTACAACTACAACAGCCACAACGTCTATATCATGGCCGACAAGCA
GAAGAACGGCATCAAGGTGAACTTCAAGATCCGCCACAACATCGAGGACGGCAGCGTGCAGCTCGCCGAC
CACTACCAGCAGAACACCCCCATCGGCGACGGCCCCGTGCTGCTGCCCGACAACCACTACCTGAGCTACC
AGTCCGCCCTGAGCAAAGACCCCAACGAGAAGCGCGATCACATGGTCCTGCTGGAGTTCGTGACCGCCGC
CGGGATCACTCTCGGCATGGACGAGCTGTACAAGTCTAGATAACTGATCATAATCAGCCATACCACATTT
GTAGAGGTTTTACTTGCTTTAAAAAACCTCCCACACCTCCCCCTGAACCTGAAACATAAAATGAATGCAA
TTGTTGTTGTTAACTTGTTTATTGCAGCTTATAATGGTTACAAATAAAGCAATAGCATCACAAATTTCAC
AAATAAAGCATTTTTTTCACTGCATTCTAGTTGTGGTTTGTCCAAACTCATCAATGTATCTTAACGCGTA
AATTGTAAGCGTTAATATTTTGTTAAAATTCGCGTTAAATTTTTGTTAAATCAGCTCATTTTTTAACCAA
TAGGCCGAAATCGGCAAAATCCCTTATAAATCAAAAGAATAGACCGAGATAGGGT
[37 nt withheld, positions 2016-2052]
AAAGAACGTGGACTCCAACGTCAAAGG
[49 nt withheld, positions 2080-2128]
T
[91 nt withheld, positions 2130-2220]
G
[124 nt withheld, positions 2222-2345]
CAGGTGGCACTTTTCGGGGAAATGTGCGCGGAACCCCTATTTGTTTATTTTTCTAAATACATTCAAATAT
GTATCCGCTCATGAGACAATAACCCTGATAAATGCTTCAATAATATTGAAAAAGGAAGAGTCCTGAGGCG
GAAAGAACCAGCTGTGGAATGTGTGTCAGTTAGGGTGTGGAAAGTCCCCAGGCTCCCCAGCAGGCAGAAG
TATGCAAAGCATGCATCTCAATTAGTCAGCAACCAGGTGTGGAAAGTCCCCAGGCTCCCCAGCAGGCAGA
AGTATGCAAAGCATGCATCTCAATTAGTCAGCAACCATAGTCCCGCCCCTAACTCCGCCCATCCCGCCCC
TAACTCCGCCCAGTTCCGCCCATTCTCCGCCCCATGGCTGACTAATTTTTTTTATTTATGCAGAGGCCGA
GGCCGCCTCGGCCTCTGAGCTATTCCAGAAGTAGTGAGGAGGCTTTTTTGGAGGCCTAGGCTTTTGCAAA
GATCGATCAAGAGACAGGATGAGGATCGTTTCGCATGATTGAACAAGATGGATTGCACGCAGGTTCTCCG
GCCGCTTGGGTGGAGAGGCTATTCGGCTATGACTGGGCACAACAGACAATCGGCTGCTCTGATGCCGCCG
TGTTCCGGCTGTCAGCGCAGGGGCGCCCGGTTCTTTTTGTCAAGACCGACCTGTCCGGTGCCCTGAATGA
ACTGCAAGACGAGGCAGCGCGGCTATCGTGGCTGGCCACGACGGGCGTTCCTTGCGCAGCTGTGCTCGAC
GTTGTCACTGAAGCGGGAAGGGACTGGCTGCTATTGGGCGAAGTGCCGGGGCAGGATCTCCTGTCATCTC
ACCTTGCTCCTGCCGAGAAAGTATCCATCATGGCTGATGCAATGCGGCGGCTGCATACGCTTGATCCGGC
TACCTGCCCATTCGACCACCAAGCGAAACATCGCATCGAGCGAGCACGTACTCGGATGGAAGCCGGTCTT
GTCGATCAGGATGATCTGGACGAAGAGCATCAGGGGCTCGCGCCAGCCGAACTGTTCGCCAGGCTCAAGG
CGAGCATGCCCGACGGCGAGGATCTCGTCGTGACCCATGGCGATGCCTGCTTGCCGAATATCATGGTGGA
AAATGGCCGCTTTTCTGGATTCATCGACTGTGGCCGGCTGGGTGTGGCGGACCGCTATCAGGACATAGCG
TTGGCTACCCGTGATATTGCTGAAGAGCTTGGCGGCGAATGGGCTGACCGCTTCCTCGTGCTTTACGGTA
TCGCCGCTCCCGATTCGCAGCGCATCGCCTTCTATCGCCTTCTTGACGAGTTCTTCTGAGCGGGACTCTG
GGGTTCGAAATGACCGACCAAGCGACGCCCAACCTGCCATCACGAGATTTCGATTCCACCGCCGCCTTCT
ATGAAAGGTTGGGCTTCGGAATCGTTTTCCGGGACGCCGGCTGGATGATCCTCCAGCGCGGGGATCTCAT
GCTGGAGTTCTTCGCCCACCCTAGGGGGAGGCTAACTGAAACACGGAAGGAGACAATACCGGAAGGAACC
CGCGCTATGACGGCAATAAAAAGACAGAATAAAACGCACGGTGTTGGGTCGTTTGTTCATAAACGCGGGG
TTCGGTCCCAGGGCTGGCACTCTGTCGATACCCCACCGAGACCCCATTGGGGCCAATACGCCCGCGTTTC
TTCCTTTTCCCCACCCCACCCCCCAAGTTCGGGTGAAGGCCCAGGGCTCGCAGCCAACGTCGGGGCGGCA
GGCCCTGCCATAGCCTCAGGTTACTCATATATACTTTAGATTGATTTAAAACTTCATTTTTAATTTAAAA
GGATCTAGGTGAAGATCCTTTTTGATAATCTCATGACCAAAATCCCTTAACGTGAGTTTTCGTTCCACTG
AGCGTCAGACCCCGTAGAAAAGATCAAAGGATCTTCTTGAGATCCTTTTTTTCTGCGCGTAATCTGCTGC
TTGCAAACAAAAAAACCACCGCTACCAGCGGTGGTTTGTTTGCCGGATCAAGAGCTACCAACTCTTTTTC
CGAAGGTAACTGGCTTCAGCAGAGCGCAGATACCAAATACTGTTCTTCTAGTGTAGCCGTAGTTAGGCCA
CCACTTCAAGAACTCTGTAGCACCGCCTACATACCTCGCTCTGCTAATCCTGTTACCAGTGGCTGCTGCC
AGTGGCGATAAGTCGTGTCTTACCGGGTTGGACTCAAGACGATAGTTACCGGATAAGGCGCAGCGGTCGG
GCTGAACGGGGGGTTCGTGCACACAGCCCAGCTTGGAGCGAACGACCTACACCGAACTGAGATACCTACA
GCGTGAGCTATGAGAAAGCGCCACGCTTCCCGAAGGGAGAAAGGCGGACAGGTATCCGGTAAGCGGCAGG
GTCGGAACAGGAGAGCGCACGAGGGAGCTTCCAGGGGGAAACGCCTGGTATCTTTATAGTCCTGTCGGGT
TTCGCCACCTCTGACTTGAGCGTCGATTTTTGTGATGCTCGTCAGGGGGGCGGAGCCTATGGAAAAACGC
CAGCAACGCGGCCTTTTTACGGTTCCTGGCCTTTTGCTGGCCTTTTGCTCACATGTTCTTTCCTGCGTTA
TCCCCTGATTCTGTGGATAACCGTATTACCGCCATGCATTAGTTATTAATAGTAATCAATTACGGGGTCA
TTAGTTCATAGCCCATATATGGAGTTCCG
