>Addgene plasmid #98582 | HCB1 | depositor partial sequence | sequence record 180726 | forward primer  5-GTGTACGGTGGGAGGTC-3
GCTAGCGCTACCGGTCGCNCCATGGTGTCCGGAATGCAGTCTGTGCTGACTCNGCCNCCCTCAGCGTCTG
GGNCCCCCGGGCAGANGGTCACCATCTCTTGTTCTGGAAGCAGCTCCAACATCGGAAGTAATTATGTATA
CTGGTACCAGCAGCTCCCAGGAACGGCCCCCAAACTCCTCATCTATAGGAATAATCAGCGGCCCTCAGGG
GTCCCTGACCGATTCTCTGGCTCCAAGTCTGGCACCTCAGCCTCCCTGGCCATCAGTGGGCTCCGGCCCG
AGGATGAGGCTGATTATTACTGTGCAGCATGGGATGACAGCCTGTGTGTTGCTCTGGTATTCGGCGGAGG
GACCAACGGTGGAGGTGGAGTCGACGGTACCGCGGGCCCGGGATCCATGGTGAGCAAGGGCGAGGAGCTG
TTCACCGGGGTGGTGCCCATCCTGGTCGAGCTGGACGGCGACGTAAACGGCCACAAGTTCAGCGTGTCCG
GCGAGGGCGAGGGCGATGCCACCTACGGCAAGCTGACCCTGAAGTTCATCTGCACCACCGGCAAGCTGCC
CGTGCCCTGGCCCACCCTCGTGACCACCTTCGGCTACGGCCTGCAGTGCTTCGCCCGCTACCCCGACCAC
ATGAAGCAGCACGACTTCTTCAAGTCCGCCATGCCCGAAGGCTACGTCCAGGAGCGCACCATCTTCTTCA
AGGACGACGGCAACTACAAGACCCGCGCCGAGGTGAAGTTCGAGGGCGACACCCTGGTGAACCGCATCGA
GCTGAANGGCATCGACTTCAAGGAGGACGGCAACATCCTGGGGCACAAGCTGGAGTACAACTACAACAGC
CACAACGTCTATATCATGGCCGACAAGCAGAAGAACGGCATCAAGGTGAACTTCAAGATCCGCCACAACA
TCGAGGACGGCAGCGTGCAGCTCGCCGACCACTACCAGCAGAACACCCCCATCGGCGANGGCCCCGTGCT
GCTGCCCGACAACCACTACCTGANCTACCAGTCCGCCCTGANCAAAGNCCCCNACGAGAAGCGCGATCAC
ATNGTCCTGCT
