>Addgene plasmid #98582 | HCB1 | depositor partial sequence | sequence record 180893 | reverse primer 5-GTAAAACCTCTACAAATGTG-3
GCTCGTCNTGCCGAGNNTGATCCCGGCGGCGGTCACGAACTCCAGCAGGNNCATGTGATCGCGCTTCTCG
TTGGGGTCTTTGCTCAGGGCGGACTGGTAGCTCAGGTAGTGGTTGTCGGGCAGCAGCACGGGGCCGTCGC
CGATGGGGGTGTTCTGCTGGTAGTGGTCGGCGAGCTGCACGCTGCCGTCCTCGATGTTGTGGCGGATCTT
GAAGTTCACCTTGATGCCGTTCTTCTGCTTGTCGGCCATGATATAGACGTTGTGGCTGTTGTAGTTGTAC
TCCAGCTTGTGCCCCAGGATGTTGCCGTCCTCCTTGAAGTCGATGCCCTTCAGCTCGATGCGGTTCACCA
GGGTGTCGCCCTCGAACTTCACCTCGGCGCGGGTCTTGTAGTTGCCGTCGTCCTTGAAGAAGATGGTGCG
CTCCTGGACGTAGCCTTCGGGCATGGCGGACTTGAAGAAGTCGTGCTGCTTCATGTGGTCGGGGTAGCGG
GCGAAGCACTGCAGGCCGTAGCCGAAGGTGGTCACGAGGGTGGGCCAGGGCACGGGCAGCTTGCCGGTGG
TGCAGATGAACTTCAGGGTCAGCTTGCCGTAGGTGGCATCGCCCTCGCCCTCGCCGGACACGCTGAACTT
GTGGCCGTTTACGTCGCCGTCCAGCTCGACCAGGATGGGCACCACCCCGGTGAACAGCTCCTCGCCCTTG
CTCACCATGGATCCCGGGCCCGCGGTACCGTCGACTCCACCTCCACCGTTGGTCCCTCCGCCGAATACCA
GAGCAACACACAGGCTGTCATCCCATGCTGCACAGTAATAATCAGCCTCATCCTCGGGCCGGAGCCCACT
GATGGCCAGGGAGGCTGANGTGCCAGACTTGGAGCCNGANAATCGGTCAGGGANCCCTGAGGGCCGCTGA
TTATTCCTATAGATGAGGAGTTTGGGGGCCGTTCCTGGGAGCTGCTGGTACCAGTATACATAATTACTTC
CGATGTTGGAGCTGCTTCCAGAACAAGANANNGTGACCCTCTGCCCGGGGTCCCANNCGCTGAGGGTGGC
TGAGTCAGCACAGNCTGCATT
